>Addgene plasmid #208928 | MEF2A-Sensor | depositor full sequence | sequence record 407948 | MEF2A-Sensor sequence 4976 bps
TGGCGAATGGG
[124 nt withheld, positions 12-135]
C
[91 nt withheld, positions 137-227]
A
[49 nt withheld, positions 229-277]
CCTTTGACGTTGGAGTCCACGTTCTTT
[37 nt withheld, positions 305-341]
ACCCTATCTCGGTCTATTCTTTTGATTTATAAGGGATTTTGCCGATTTCGGCCTATTGGTTAAAAAATGA
GCTGATTTAACAAAAATTTAACGCGAATTTTAACAAAATATTAACGTTTACAATTTCAGGTGGCACTTTT
CGGGGAAATGTGCGCGGAACCCCTATTTGTTTATTTTTCTAAATACATTCAAATATGTATCCGCTCATGA
GACAATAACCCTGATAAATGCTTCAATAATATTGAAAAAGGAAGAGTATGAGTATTCAACATTTCCGTGT
CGCCCTTATTCCCTTTTTTGCGGCATTTTGCCTTCCTGTTTTTGCTCACCCAGAAACGCTGGTGAAAGTA
AAAGATGCTGAAGATCAGTTGGGTGCACGAGTGGGTTACATCGAACTGGATCTCAACAGCGGTAAGATCC
TTGAGAGTTTTCGCCCCGAAGAACGTTTTCCAATGATGAGCACTTTTAAAGTTCTGCTATGTGGCGCGGT
ATTATCCCGTATTGACGCCGGGCAAGAGCAACTCGGTCGCCGCATACACTATTCTCAGAATGACTTGGTT
GAGTACTCACCAGTCACAGAAAAGCATCTTACGGATGGCATGACAGTAAGAGAATTATGCAGTGCTGCCA
TAACCATGAGTGATAACACTGCGGCCAACTTACTTCTGACAACGATCGGAGGACCGAAGGAGCTAACCGC
TTTTTTGCACAACATGGGGGATCATGTAACTCGCCTTGATCGTTGGGAACCGGAGCTGAATGAAGCCATA
CCAAACGACGAGCGTGACACCACGATGCCTGCAGCAATGGCAACAACGTTGCGCAAACTATTAACTGGCG
AACTACTTACTCTAGCTTCCCGGCAACAATTAATAGACTGGATGGAGGCGGATAAAGTTGCAGGACCACT
TCTGCGCTCGGCCCTTCCGGCTGGCTGGTTTATTGCTGATAAATCTGGAGCCGGTGAGCGTGGGTCTCGC
GGTATCATTGCAGCACTGGGGCCAGATGGTAAGCCCTCCCGTATCGTAGTTATCTACACGACGGGGAGTC
AGGCAACTATGGATGAACGAAATAGACAGATCGCTGAGATAGGTGCCTCACTGATTAAGCATTGGTAACT
GTCAGACCAAGTTTACTCATATATACTTTAGATTGATTTAAAACTTCATTTTTAATTTAAAAGGATCTAG
GTGAAGATCCTTTTTGATAATCTCATGACCAAAATCCCTTAACGTGAGTTTTCGTTCCACTGAGCGTCAG
ACCCCGTAGAAAAGATCAAAGGATCTTCTTGAGATCCTTTTTTTCTGCGCGTAATCTGCTGCTTGCAAAC
AAAAAAACCACCGCTACCAGCGGTGGTTTGTTTGCCGGATCAAGAGCTACCAACTCTTTTTCCGAAGGTA
ACTGGCTTCAGCAGAGCGCAGATACCAAATACTGTCCTTCTAGTGTAGCCGTAGTTAGGCCACCACTTCA
AGAACTCTGTAGCACCGCCTACATACCTCGCTCTGCTAATCCTGTTACCAGTGGCTGCTGCCAGTGGCGA
TAAGTCGTGTCTTACCGGGTTGGACTCAAGACGATAGTTACCGGATAAGGCGCAGCGGTCGGGCTGAACG
GGGGGTTCGTGCACACAGCCCAGCTTGGAGCGAACGACCTACACCGAACTGAGATACCTACAGCGTGAGC
TATGAGAAAGCGCCACGCTTCCCGAAGGGAGAAAGGCGGACAGGTATCCGGTAAGCGGCAGGGTCGGAAC
AGGAGAGCGCACGAGGGAGCTTCCAGGGGGAAACGCCTGGTATCTTTATAGTCCTGTCGGGTTTCGCCAC
CTCTGACTTGAGCGTCGATTTTTGTGATGCTCGTCAGGGGGGCGGAGCCTATGGAAAAACGCCAGCAACG
CGGCCTTTTTACGGTTCCTGGCCTTTTGCTGGCCTTTTGCTCACATGTTCTTTCCTGCGTTATCCCCTGA
TTCTGTGGATAACCGTATTACCGCCTTTGAGTGAGCTGATACCGCTCGCCGCAGCCGAACGACCGAGCGC
AGCGAGTCAGTGAGCGAGGAAGCGGAAGAGCGCCTGATGCGGTATTTTCTCCTTACGCATCTGTGCGGTA
TTTCACACCGCATATATGGTGCACTCTCAGTACAATCTGCTCTGATGCCGCATAGTTAAGCCAGTATACA
CTCCGCTATCGCTACGTGACTGGGTCATGGCTGCGCCCCGACACCCGCCAACACCCGCTGACGCGCCCTG
ACGGGCTTGTCTGCTCCCGGCATCCGCTTACAGACAAGCTGTGACCGTCTCCGGGAGCTGCATGTGTCAG
AGGTTTTCACCGTCATCACCGAAACGCGCGAGGCAGCTGCGGTAAAGCTCATCAGCGTGGTCGTGAAGCG
ATTCACAGATGTCTGCCTGTTCATCCGCGTCCAGCTCGTTGAGTTTCTCCAGAAGCGTTAATGTCTGGCT
TCTGATAAAGCGGGCCATGTTAAGGGCGGTTTTTTCCTGTTTGGTCACTGATGCCTCCGTGTAAGGGGGA
TTTCTGTTCATGGGGGTAATGATACCGATGAAACGAGAGAGGATGCTCACGATACGGGTTACTGATGATG
AACATGCCCGGTTACTGGAACGTTGTGAGGGTAAACAACTGGCGGTATGGATGCGGCGGGACCAGAGAAA
AATCACTCAGGGTCAATGCCAGCGCTTCGTTAATACAGATGTAGGTGTTCCACAGGGTAGCCAGCAGCAT
CCTGCGATGCAGATCCGGAACATAATGGTGCAGGGCGCTGACTTCCGCGTTTCCAGACTTTACGAAACAC
GGAAACCGAAGACCATTCATGTTGTTGCTCAGGTCGCAGACGTTTTGCAGCAGCAGTCGCTTCACGTTCG
CTCGCGTATCGGTGATTCATTCTGCTAACCAGTAAGGCAACCCCGCCAGCCTAGCCGGGTCCTCAACGAC
AGGAGCACGATCATGCGCACCCGTGGCCAGGACCCAACGCTGCCCGAGATCTCGATCCCGCGAAATTAAT
ACGACTCACTATAGGGAGACCACAACGGTTTCCCTCTAGAATGAAAATCGAAGAAGGTAAACTGGTAATC
TGGATTAACGGCGATAAAGGCTATAACGGTCTCGCTGAAGTCGGTAAGAAATTCGAGAAAGATACCGGAA
TTAAAGTCACCGTTGAGCATCCGGATAAACTGGAAGAGAAATTCCCACAGGTTGCGGCAACTGGCGATGG
CCCTGACATTATCTTCTGGGCACACGACCGCTTTGGTGGCTACGCTCAATCTGGCCTGTTGGCTGAAATC
ACCCCGGACAAAGCGTTCCAGGACAAGCTGTATCCGTTTACCTGGGATGCCGTACGTTACAACGGCAAGC
TGATTGCTTACCCGATCGCTGTTGAAGCGTTATCGCTGATTTATAACAAAGATCTGCTGCCGAACCCGCC
AAAAACCTGGGAAGAGATCCCGGCGCTGGATAAAGAACTGAAAGCGAAAGGTAAGAGCGCGCTGATGTTC
AACCTGCAAGAACCGTACTTCACCTGGCCGCTGATTGCTGCTGACGGGGGTTATGCGTTCAAGTATGAAA
ACGGCAAGTACGACATTAAAGACGTGGGCGTGGATAACGCTGGCGCGAAAGCGGGTCTGACCTTCCTGGT
TGACCTGATTAAAAACAAACACATGAATGCAGACACCGATTACTCCATCGCAGAAGCTGCCTTTAATAAA
GGCGAAACAGCGATGACCATCAACGGCCCGTGGGCATGGTCCAACATCGACACCAGCAAAGTGAATTATG
GTGTAACGGTACTGCCGACCTTCAAGGGTCAACCATCCAAACCGTTCGTTGGCGTGCTGAGCGCAGGTAT
TAACGCCGCCAGTCCGAACAAAGAGCTGGCAAAAGAGTTCCTCGAAAACTATCTGCTGACTGATGAAGGT
CTGGAAGCGGTTAATAAAGACAAACCGCTGGGTGCCGTAGCGCTGAAGTCTTACGAGGAAGAGTTGGCGA
AAGATCCACGTATTGCCGCCACCATGGAAAACGCCCAGAAAGGTGAAATCATGCCGAACATCCCGCAGAT
GTCCGCTTTCTGGTATGCCGTGCGTACTGCGGTGATCAACGCCGCCAGCGGTCGTCAGACTGTCGATGAA
GCCCTGAAAGACGCGCAGACTAATTCGAGCTCGAACAACAACACTAGTGGCTGCGGTGGTGGTGGCGGTT
CCATGAGCGAGAATCTTTATTTTCAGGGATCCGATGTGTGCAGCGTGTTTGATAGCGATCATAGCAGCCC
GTTTCATAGCAGCAATGATACCGTCTTTATCCAAGTTACTCTGCCCCATGGCCCAAGATCTGCTTCTGTA
TCATCTATAAGTTTAACCAAAGGCACTGATGAAGTGCCTGTCCCTCCTCCTGTTCCTCCACGAAGACGAC
CAGAATCTGCCCCAGCAGAAAGCGGCCGCGTGACCGGCTACCGGCTGTTCGAGGAGATTCTGCTCGAGCA
CCACCACCACCACCACTGAGATCCGGCTGCTAACAAAGCCCGAAAGGAAGCTGAGTTGGCTGCTGCCACC
GCTGAGCAATAACTAGCATAACCCCTTGGGGCCTCTAAACGGGTCTTGAGGGGTTTTTTGCTGAAAGGAG
GAACTATATCCGGAT
Features (pLannotate 1.2.2; 14 found; start..end, strand, type, name):
     12..467     +  rep_origin     f1 ori (sequence partly withheld): f1 bacteriophage origin of replication; arrow indicates direction of (+) strand synthesis
    494..598     +  promoter       AmpR promoter: bla
    599..1459    +  CDS            AmpR: β-lactamase; bla; confers resistance to ampicillin, carbenicillin, and related antibiotics
   1630..2218    +  rep_origin     ori: high-copy-number ColE1/pMB1/pBR322/pUC origin of replication
   2404..2546    -  misc_feature   bom: basis of mobility region from pBR322
   2648..2839    -  CDS            rop: Rop protein, which maintains plasmids at low copy number; rop
   2856..3236    +  CDS            YPB1_ECOLX: Protein predicted: Swiss-Prot protein existence level 4. From Escherichia coli.
   3348..3366    +  promoter       T7 promoter: promoter for bacteriophage T7 RNA polymerase
   3392..4492    +  CDS            MBP: maltose binding protein from E. coli; malE (mutated); This version of the gene does not encode a signal sequence, so MBP will remain in the cytosol.
   4549..4569    +  CDS            capTEV™ (fragment): composite tag for in vivo biotinylation, TEV protease cleavage, and 6xHis tagging
   4571..4774    +  CDS            SOS1 (fragment): SOS1_HUMAN - Experimental evidence at protein level: Swiss-Prot protein existence level 1. Promotes the exchange of Ras-bound GDP by GTP (PubMed:8493579). Probably by promoting Ras activation, regulates phosphorylation of MAP kinase MAPK3 in response to EGF (PubMed:17339331). Catalytic component of a trimeric complex that participates in transduction of signals from Ras to Rac by promoting the Rac-specific guanine nucleotide exchange factor (GEF) activity (By similarity). From Homo sapiens (Human).
   4820..4837    +  CDS            9xHis (fragment): 9xHis affinity tag
   4847..4896    +  CDS            SET1 (fragment): solubility-enhancement tag derived from T7 phage gene 10B
   4904..4951    +  terminator     T7 terminator: transcription terminator for bacteriophage T7 RNA polymerase
