>Addgene plasmid #208928 | MEF2A-Sensor | addgene full sequence | sequence record 426770 | Addgene NGS Result
[9 nt withheld, positions 1-9]
A
[49 nt withheld, positions 11-59]
CCTTTGACGTTGGAGTCCACGTTCTTT
[37 nt withheld, positions 87-123]
ACCCTATCTCGGTCTATTCTTTTGATTTATAAGGGATTTTGCCGATTTCGGCCTATTGGTTAAAAAATGA
GCTGATTTAACAAAAATTTAACGCGAATTTTAACAAAATATTAACGCTTACAATTTAGGTGGCACTTTTC
GGGGAAATGTGCGCGGAACCCCTATTTGTTTATTTTTCTAAATACATTCAAATATGTATCCGCTCATGAG
ACAATAACCCTGATAAATGCTTCAATAATATTGAAAAAGGAAGAGTATGAGTATTCAACATTTCCGTGTC
GCCCTTATTCCCTTTTTTGCGGCATTTTGCCTTCCTGTTTTTGCTCACCCAGAAACGCTGGTGAAAGTAA
AAGATGCTGAAGATCAGTTGGGTGCACGAGTGGGTTACATCGAACTGGATCTCAACAGCGGTAAGATCCT
TGAGAGTTTTCGCCCCGAAGAACGTTTTCCAATGATGAGCACTTTTAAAGTTCTGCTATGTGGCGCGGTA
TTATCCCGTATTGACGCCGGGCAAGAGCAACTCGGTCGCCGCATACACTATTCTCAGAATGACTTGGTTG
AGTACTCACCAGTCACAGAAAAGCATCTTACGGATGGCATGACAGTAAGAGAATTATGCAGTGCTGCCAT
AACCATGAGTGATAACACTGCGGCCAACTTACTTCTGACAACGATCGGAGGACCGAAGGAGCTAACCGCT
TTTTTGCACAACATGGGGGATCATGTAACTCGCCTTGATCGTTGGGAACCGGAGCTGAATGAAGCCATAC
CAAACGACGAGCGTGACACCACGATGCCTGCAGCAATGGCAACAACGTTGCGCAAACTATTAACTGGCGA
ACTACTTACTCTAGCTTCCCGGCAACAATTAATAGACTGGATGGAGGCGGATAAAGTTGCAGGACCACTT
CTGCGCTCGGCCCTTCCGGCTGGCTGGTTTATTGCTGATAAATCTGGAGCCGGTGAGCGTGGGTCTCGCG
GTATCATTGCAGCACTGGGGCCAGATGGTAAGCCCTCCCGTATCGTAGTTATCTACACGACGGGGAGTCA
GGCAACTATGGATGAACGAAATAGACAGATCGCTGAGATAGGTGCCTCACTGATTAAGCATTGGTAACTG
TCAGACCAAGTTTACTCATATATACTTTAGATTGATTTAAAACTTCATTTTTAATTTAAAAGGATCTAGG
TGAAGATCCTTTTTGATAATCTCATGACCAAAATCCCTTAACGTGAGTTTTCGTTCCACTGAGCGTCAGA
CCCCGTAGAAAAGATCAAAGGATCTTCTTGAGATCCTTTTTTTCTGCGCGTAATCTGCTGCTTGCAAACA
AAAAAACCACCGCTACCAGCGGTGGTTTGTTTGCCGGATCAAGAGCTACCAACTCTTTTTCCGAAGGTAA
CTGGCTTCAGCAGAGCGCAGATACCAAATACTGTCCTTCTAGTGTAGCCGTAGTTAGGCCACCACTTCAA
GAACTCTGTAGCACCGCCTACATACCTCGCTCTGCTAATCCTGTTACCAGTGGCTGCTGCCAGTGGCGAT
AAGTCGTGTCTTACCGGGTTGGACTCAAGACGATAGTTACCGGATAAGGCGCAGCGGTCGGGCTGAACGG
GGGGTTCGTGCACACAGCCCAGCTTGGAGCGAACGACCTACACCGAACTGAGATACCTACAGCGTGAGCT
ATGAGAAAGCGCCACGCTTCCCGAAGGGAGAAAGGCGGACAGGTATCCGGTAAGCGGCAGGGTCGGAACA
GGAGAGCGCACGAGGGAGCTTCCAGGGGGAAACGCCTGGTATCTTTATAGTCCTGTCGGGTTTCGCCACC
TCTGACTTGAGCGTCGATTTTTGTGATGCTCGTCAGGGGGGCGGAGCCTATGGAAAAACGCCAGCAACGC
GGCCTTTTTACGGTTCCTGGCCTTTTGCTGGCCTTTTGCTCACATGTTCTTTCCTGCGTTATCCCCTGAT
TCTGTGGATAACCGTATTACCGCCTTTGAGTGAGCTGATACCGCTCGCCGCAGCCGAACGACCGAGCGCA
GCGAGTCAGTGAGCGAGGAAGCGGAAGAGCGCCTGATGCGGTATTTTCTCCTTACGCATCTGTGCGGTAT
TTCACACCGCAATGGTGCACTCTCAGTACAATCTGCTCTGATGCCGCATAGTTAAGCCAGTATACACTCC
GCTATCGCTACGTGACTGGGTCATGGCTGCGCCCCGACACCCGCCAACACCCGCTGACGCGCCCTGACGG
GCTTGTCTGCTCCCGGCATCCGCTTACAGACAAGCTGTGACCGTCTCCGGGAGCTGCATGTGTCAGAGGT
TTTCACCGTCATCACCGAAACGCGCGAGGCAGCTGCGGTAAAGCTCATCAGCGTGGTCGTGAAGCGATTC
ACAGATGTCTGCCTGTTCATCCGCGTCCAGCTCGTTGAGTTTCTCCAGAAGCGTTAATGTCTGGCTTCTG
ATAAAGCGGGCCATGTTAAGGGCGGTTTTTTCCTGTTTGGTCACTGATGCCTCCGTGTAAGGGGGATTTC
TGTTCATGGGGGTAATGATACCGATGAAACGAGAGAGGATGCTCACGATACGGGTTACTGATGATGAACA
TGCCCGGTTACTGGAACGTTGTGAGGGTAAACAACTGGCGGTATGGATGCGGCGGGACCAGAGAAAAATC
ACTCAGGGTCAATGCCAGCGCTTCGTTAATACAGATGTAGGTGTTCCACAGGGTAGCCAGCAGCATCCTG
CGATGCAGATCCGGAACATAATGGTGCAGGGCGCTGACTTCCGCGTTTCCAGACTTTACGAAACACGGAA
ACCGAAGACCATTCATGTTGTTGCTCAGGTCGCAGACGTTTTGCAGCAGCAGTCGCTTCACGTTCGCTCG
CGTATCGGTGATTCATTCTGCTAACCAGTAAGGCAACCCCGCCAGCCTAGCCGGGTCCTCAACGACAGGA
GCACGATCATGCGCACCCGTGGCCAGGACCCAACGCTGCCCGAGATCTCGATCCCGCGAAATTAATACGA
CTCACTATAGGGAGACCACAACGGTTTCCCTCTAGATTTTCACGAGCACTTCACCAACAAGGACCATAGA
TTATGAAAACTGAAGAAGGTAAACTGGTAATCTGGATTAACGGCGATAAAGGCTATAACGGTCTCGCTGA
AGTCGGTAAGAAATTCGAGAAAGATACCGGAATTAAAGTCACCGTTGAGCATCCGGATAAACTGGAAGAG
AAATTCCCACAGGTTGCGGCAACTGGCGATGGCCCTGACATTATCTTCTGGGCACACGACCGCTTTGGTG
GCTACGCTCAATCTGGCCTGTTGGCTGAAATCACCCCGGACAAAGCGTTCCAGGACAAGCTGTATCCGTT
TACCTGGGATGCCGTACGTTACAACGGCAAGCTGATTGCTTACCCGATCGCTGTTGAAGCGTTATCGCTG
ATTTATAACAAAGATCTGCTGCCGAACCCGCCAAAAACCTGGGAAGAGATCCCGGCGCTGGATAAAGAAC
TGAAAGCGAAAGGTAAGAGCGCGCTGATGTTCAACCTGCAAGAACCGTACTTCACCTGGCCGCTGATTGC
TGCTGACGGGGGTTATGCGTTCAAGTATGAAAACGGCAAGTACGACATTAAAGACGTGGGCGTGGATAAC
GCTGGCGCGAAAGCGGGTCTGACCTTCCTGGTTGACCTGATTAAAAACAAACACATGAATGCAGACACCG
ATTACTCCATCGCAGAAGCTGCCTTTAATAAAGGCGAAACAGCGATGACCATCAACGGCCCGTGGGCATG
GTCCAACATCGACACCAGCAAAGTGAATTATGGTGTAACGGTACTGCCGACCTTCAAGGGTCAACCATCC
AAACCGTTCGTTGGCGTGCTGAGCGCAGGTATTAACGCCGCCAGTCCGAACAAAGAGCTGGCAAAAGAGT
TCCTCGAAAACTATCTGCTGACTGATGAAGGTCTGGAAGCGGTTAATAAAGACAAACCGCTGGGTGCCGT
AGCGCTGAAGTCTTACGAGGAAGAGTTGGCGAAAGATCCACGTATTGCCGCCACCATGGAAAACGCCCAG
AAAGGTGAAATCATGCCGAACATCCCGCAGATGTCCGCTTTCTGGTATGCCGTGCGTACTGCGGTGATCA
ACGCCGCCAGCGGTCGTCAGACTGTCGATGAAGCCCTGAAAGACGCGCAGACTAATTCGAGCTCGAACAA
CAACACTAGTGGCTCCGGTGGTGGTGGCGGTTCCATGAGCGAGAATCTTTATTTTCAGGGATCCGCTAGC
CGCAAACCTGATCTGCGTGTTGTTATTCCTCCTAGCCATATGGGCAGTGGTAGCAGTGGCGGTAGCAGCG
GCTCTGGTAGCGTCGACGTACCTCGTACCCCGGTGAGCGGCCGCGTGACCGGCTACCGGCTGTTCGAGGA
GATTCTGCTCGAGCACCACCACCACCACCACTGAGATCCGGCTGCTAACAAAGCCCGAAAGGAAGCTGAG
TTGGCTGCTGCCACCGCTGAGCAATAACTAGCATAACCCCTTGGGGCCTCTAAACGGGTCTTGAGGGGTT
TTTTGCTGAAAGGAGGAACTATATCCGGATTGGCGAATGGG
[124 nt withheld, positions 4715-4838]
C
[82 nt withheld, positions 4840-4921]
Features (pLannotate 1.2.2; 13 found; start..end, strand, type, name):
    275..379     +  promoter       AmpR promoter: bla
    380..1240    +  CDS            AmpR: β-lactamase; bla; confers resistance to ampicillin, carbenicillin, and related antibiotics
   1411..1999    +  rep_origin     ori: high-copy-number ColE1/pMB1/pBR322/pUC origin of replication
   2185..2324    -  misc_feature   bom: basis of mobility region from pBR322
   2426..2617    -  CDS            rop: Rop protein, which maintains plasmids at low copy number; rop
   2634..3014    +  CDS            YPB1_ECOLX: Protein predicted: Swiss-Prot protein existence level 4. From Escherichia coli.
   3126..3144    +  promoter       T7 promoter: promoter for bacteriophage T7 RNA polymerase
   3206..4306    +  CDS            MBP: maltose binding protein from E. coli; malE (mutated); This version of the gene does not encode a signal sequence, so MBP will remain in the cytosol.
   4363..4383    +  CDS            capTEV™ (fragment): composite tag for in vivo biotinylation, TEV protease cleavage, and 6xHis tagging
   4547..4564    +  CDS            9xHis (fragment): 9xHis affinity tag
   4574..4623    +  CDS            SET1 (fragment): solubility-enhancement tag derived from T7 phage gene 10B
   4631..4678    +  terminator     T7 terminator: transcription terminator for bacteriophage T7 RNA polymerase
   4715..222     +  rep_origin     f1 ori (across the origin) (sequence partly withheld): f1 bacteriophage origin of replication; arrow indicates direction of (+) strand synthesis
