[The description below was written by a language model from this plasmid's Addgene catalogue record and pLannotate feature annotations shown in this document.]
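Description:
MEF2A-Sensor is a bacterial expression plasmid built on a laboratory-made pET-type backbone (pet-MBP) for producing a recombinant MAPK activity sensor protein in E. coli. It is propagated through a ColE1/pBR322-family origin accompanied by the bom site and the rop gene, consistent with its catalogue listing as low copy. Selection is by ampicillin through the bla β-lactamase cassette, and an f1 phage origin is also present.

The expression unit is driven by a T7 promoter and closed by a T7 terminator, so it requires a host supplying T7 RNA polymerase. It encodes a cytosolic maltose-binding protein lacking its signal sequence as the N-terminal fusion partner, followed by a short segment annotated as a TEV-site-containing tag fragment. Next comes a small human insert of about 113 bp comprising a MEF2A-derived MAPK docking sequence and a phosphorylation site, then the SmBiT peptide, the small fragment of split luciferase, and a C-terminal 6xHis tag. The docking motif recruits ERK and p38, and according to the associated publication title, phosphorylation of the sensor is read out through luciferase complementation. This gives a luminescent in vitro measure of kinase activity. MBP and the His tag serve solubility and affinity purification.

The two sequence records differ. The depositor's 4,976 nt sequence matches the stated total size but carries a roughly 200 bp region annotated as a human SOS1 fragment between the TEV segment and the His tag. The 4,921 nt sequencing result shows no such annotation there. Neither table explicitly annotates the MEF2A element or SmBiT, so the insert region should be verified against the sequence before use.
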