Addgene plasmid #208928: MEF2A-Sensor
Purpose: in vitro MAPK-Sensor for luminescent detection of ERK and p38-activity
Depositing lab: Attila Reményi. Depositing organization: HUN-REN Research Centre for Natural Sciences. Publication: Phosphorylation-Assisted Luciferase Complementation Assay Designed to Monitor Kinase Activity and Kinase-Domain-Mediated Protein-Protein Binding. Poti AL, Denes L, Papp K, Bato C, Banoczi Z, Remenyi A, Alexa A. Int J Mol Sci. 2023 Oct 3;24(19):14854. doi: 10.3390/ijms241914854. PubMed 37834301.
Backbone
  Vector backbone: pet-MBP
  Backbone manufacturer: Attila Reményi lab
  Backbone size w/o insert (bp): 4736
  Total vector size (bp): 4976
  Modifications to backbone: Mef2a docking sequence (NheI-NdeI) + phospho site (SalI-NotI) + Smbit was cloned by NotI and XhoI
  Vector type: Bacterial Expression
Growth in bacteria
  Bacterial resistance: Ampicillin, 100 μg/mL
  Growth temperature: 37°C
  Growth strain: DH5alpha
  Copy number: Low Copy
Gene/Insert
  Gene/Insert name: Mef2a docking sequence+Phospho site
  Species: H. sapiens (human)
  Insert size (bp): 113
  GenBank ID: NM_001319206.4
  Entrez Gene: MEF2A (a.k.a. ADCAD1, RSRFC4, RSRFC9, mef2)
  Promoter: T7
  Tag / fusion protein: MBP (N terminal on backbone); Smbit (C terminal on insert); HISx6 (C terminal on backbone)
  Cloning method: Restriction Enzyme; 5′ cloning site NheI (not destroyed); 3′ cloning site XhoI (not destroyed)
  Sequencing primers: 5′ malE; 3′ T7_term
Terms and licenses: Academic/Nonprofit Terms; Industry Terms: Not Available to Industry
How to cite: MEF2A-Sensor was a gift from Attila Reményi (Addgene plasmid # 208928 ; http://n2t.net/addgene:208928 ; RRID:Addgene_208928)
