>Addgene plasmid #208928 | MEF2A-Sensor | depositor partial sequence | sequence record 407949 | T7
TMCGAGCACTTCACCAACAAGGACCATAGATTATGAAAACTGAAGAAGGTAAACTGGTAATCTGGATTAA
CGGCGATAAAGGCTATAACGGTCTCGCTGAAGTCGGTAAGAAATTCGAGAAAGATACCGGAATTAAAGTC
ACCGTTGAGCATCCGGATAAACTGGAAGAGAAATTCCCACAGGTTGCGGCAACTGGCGATGGCCCTGACA
TTATCTTCTGGGCACACGACCGCTTTGGTGGCTACGCTCAATCTGGCCTGTTGGCTGAAATCACCCCGGA
CAAAGCGTTCCAGGACAAGCTGTATCCGTTTACCTGGGATGCCGTACGTTACAACGGCAAGCTGATTGCT
TACCCGATCGCTGTTGAAGCGTTATCGCTGATTTATAACAAAGATCTGCTGCCGAACCCGCCAAAAACCT
GGGAAGAGATCCCGGCGCTGGATAAAGAACTGAAAGCGAAAGGTAAGAGCGCGCTGATGTTCAACCTGCA
AGAACCGTACTTCACCTGGCCGCTGATTGCTGCTGACGGGGGTTATGCGTTCAAGTATGAAAACGGCAAG
TACGACATTAAAGACGTGGGCGTGGATAACGCTGGCGCGAAAGCGGGTCTGACCTTCCTGGTTGACCTGA
TTAAAAACAAACACATGAATGCAGACACCGATTACTCCATCGCAGAAGCTGCCTTTAATAAAGGCGAAAC
AGCGATGACCATCAACGGCCCGTGGGCATGGTCCAACATCGACACCAGCAAAGTGAATTATGGTGTAACG
GTACTGCCGACCTTCAAGGGTCAACCATCCAAACCGTTCGTTGGCGTGCTGAGCGCAGGTATTAACGCCG
CCAGTCCGAACAAAGAGCTGGCAAAAGAGTTCCTCGAAAACTATCTGCTGACTGATGAAGGTCTGGAAGC
GGTTAATAAAGACAAACCGCTGGGTGCCGTAGCGCTGAAGTCTTACGAGGAAGAGTTGGCGAAAGATCCA
CGTATTGCCGCCACCATGGAAAACGCCCAGAAAGGTGAAATCATGCCGAACATCCCGCAGATGTCCGCTT
TCTGGTATGCCGTGCGTACTGCGGTGATCAACGCCGCCAGCGGTCGTCAGACTGTCGATGAAGCCCTGAA
AGACSCS
