>Addgene plasmid #208928 | MEF2A-Sensor | depositor partial sequence | sequence record 407950 | T7 Term
GGCTTTGTTAGCAGCCGGATCTCAGTGGTGGTGGTGGTGGTGCTCGAGCAGAATCTCCTCGAACAGCCGG
TAGCCGGTCACGCGGCCGCTCACCGGGGTACGAGGTACGTCGACGCTACCAGAGCCGCTGCTACCGCCAC
TGCTACCACTGCCCATATGGCTAGGAGGAATAACAACACGCAGATCAGGTTTGCGGCTAGCGGATCCCTG
AAAATAAAGATTCTCGCTCATGGAACCGCCACCACCACCGCAGCCACTAGTGTTGTTGTTCGAGCTCGAA
TTAGTCTGCGCGTCTTTCAGGGCTTCATCGACAGTCTGACGACCGCTGGCGGCGTTGATCACCGCAGTAC
GCACGGCATACCAGAAAGCGGACATCTGCGGGATGTTCGGCATGATTTCACCTTTCTGGGCGTTTTCCAT
GGTGGCGGCAATACGTGGATCTTTCGCCAACTCTTCCTCGTAAGACTTCAGCGCTACGGCACCCAGCGGT
TTGTCTTTATTAACCGCTTCCAGACCTTCATCAGTCAGCAGATAGTTTTCGAGGAACTCTTTTGCCAGCT
CTTTGTTCGGACTGGCGGCGTTAATACCTGCGCTCAGCACGCCAACGAACGGTTTGGATGGTTGACCCTT
GAAGGTCGGCAGTACCGTTACACCATAATTCACTTTGCTGGTGTCGATGTTGGACCATGCCCACGGGCCG
TTGATGGTCATCGCTGTTTCGCCTTTATTAAAGGCAGCTTCTGCGATGGAGTAATCGGTGTCTGCATTCA
TGTGTTTGTTTTTAATCAGGTCAACCAGGAAGGTCAGACCCGCTTTCGCGCCAGCGTTATCCACGCCCAC
GTCTTTAATGTCGTACTTGCCGTTTTCATACTTGAACGCATAACCCCCGTCAGCAGCAATCAGCGGCCAG
GTGAAGTACGGTTCTTGCAGGTTGAACATCAGCGCGCTCTTACCTTTCGCTTTCAGTTCTTTATCCAGCG
CCGGGATCTCTTCCCAGGTTTTTGGCGGGTTCGGCAGCAGATCTTTGTTATAAATCAGCGATAACGCTTC
AACAGCGATCGGGTAAGCAATCAGCTTGCCGTTGTAACGTACGGCATCCCAGGTAAACGGATACAGCTTG
TCCTGGAACGCTTTGTCCGGGGTGATTTCAGCCAA
